Addgene plasmid #184884: pECNUS1
Purpose: (Empty Backbone) ABE cloning vector, insertion of gRNA sequence via Golden Gate with BsaI and T4 ligase, blue-white screening. Replicates in E.coli and Agrobacterium, binary vector for Agrobacterium T-DNA delivery
Depositing lab: Eunyoung Chae. Depositing organization: National University of Singapore. Publication: Generation of Inheritable A-to-G Transitions Using Adenine Base Editing and NG-PAM Cas9 in Arabidopsis thaliana. Tan YY, Liew YY, Lee RRQ, Castel B, Chan NM, Wan WL, Zhang Y, Hu D, Chan P, Kim ST, Chae E. Mol Plant Microbe Interact. 2025 Feb;38(1):30-42. doi: 10.1094/MPMI-10-24-0127-TA. Epub 2025 Feb 25. PubMed 39585742.
Backbone
  Vector backbone: pAGM4673
  Vector type: Plant Expression, CRISPR
  Promoter: RPS5A
  Selectable markers: Basta ; FASTRED
Growth in bacteria
  Bacterial resistance: Kanamycin, 50 μg/mL
  Growth temperature: 37°C
  Growth strain: NEB Stable
  Copy number: Unknown
Gene/Insert
  Cloning method: Restriction Enzyme
Terms and licenses: Academic/Nonprofit Terms; Industry Terms: Not Available to Industry
How to cite: pECNUS1 was a gift from Eunyoung Chae (Addgene plasmid # 184884 ; http://n2t.net/addgene:184884 ; RRID:Addgene_184884)
