[The description below was written by a language model from this plasmid's Addgene catalogue record and pLannotate feature annotations shown in this document.]
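Description:
pECNUS1 is an empty adenine base editor (ABE) cloning vector built on the pAGM4673 binary backbone for Agrobacterium-mediated T-DNA delivery into plants. It is about 16.7 kb and replicates in both E. coli and Agrobacterium. A high-copy ColE1/pUC-type origin supports propagation in E. coli, while the incP oriV together with its trfA replication initiator gives broad-host-range maintenance. Bacterial selection is by kanamycin (an aphA-3 type KanR gene driven by the bla promoter).

Between the nopaline-type left and right border repeats lie four functional units. The editor is annotated as two tandem copies of E. coli tadA, the tRNA adenosine deaminase from which ABE deaminase domains are derived, fused upstream of a plant codon-optimised Cas9 containing the potato IV2 intron and terminated by the pea rbcS-E9 terminator. The catalogue gives RPS5A as the promoter. It is not annotated by name, and the Arabidopsis HST fragments called upstream of the editor probably reflect neighbouring genomic sequence in that promoter region. The associated publication title indicates an NG-PAM Cas9, but the feature table does not record specific Cas9 or TadA mutations.

The guide cassette holds a lacZα fragment with lac promoter/operator next to the S. pyogenes guide RNA scaffold. Golden Gate assembly with BsaI replaces lacZα with the spacer, allowing blue-white screening. The promoter driving the guide RNA is not annotated. Transformants are selected with Basta through a NOS promoter–bar–NOS terminator cassette, and with FASTRED, an oleosin–TagRFP fusion that gives red seed fluorescence. The vector is intended for generating heritable A-to-G transitions in Arabidopsis thaliana.
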