Features (pLannotate 1.2.2; 27 found; start..end, strand, type, name):
    483..1199    +  CDS            OLEO2_BRANA: Experimental evidence at protein level: Swiss-Prot protein existence level 1. May have a structural role to stabilize the lipid body during desiccation of the seed by preventing coalescence of the oil. Probably interacts with both lipid and phospholipid moieties of lipid bodies. May also provide recognition signals for specific lipase anchorage in lipolysis during seedling growth. From Brassica napus (Rape).
   1200..1892    +  CDS            TagRFP: TagRFP is a basic (constitutively fluorescent) red fluorescent protein published in 2007, derived from Entacmaea quadricolor. It has very low acid sensitivity.
   2394..2576    +  promoter       NOS promoter: nopaline synthase promoter NOS promoter
   2597..3145    +  CDS            bar: PAT_STRHY - Experimental evidence at protein level: Swiss-Prot protein existence level 1. Inactivates phosphinothricin (PPT) by transfer of an acetyl group from acetyl CoA. Can also acetylate demethylphosphinothricin but not PTT or glutamate. This enzyme is an effector of phosphinothricin tripeptide (PTT or bialaphos) resistance. From Streptomyces hygroscopicus. Introduced by genetic manipulation and expressed in glufosinate-tolerant maize by Dekalb Genetics.
   3176..3428    +  terminator     NOS terminator: nopaline synthase terminator and poly(A) signal
   3452..4083    -  terminator     E9 terminator: terminator and polyadenylation signal from the pea rbcS-E9 gene
   4145..8431    -  CDS            pcoCas9: Cas9 endonuclease from the Streptococcus pyogenes Type II CRISPR/Cas system plant codon-optimized Cas9 gene containing the potato IV2 intron
   8534..9025    -  CDS            tadA: TADA_ECOLI - Also known as yfhC. Experimental evidence at protein level: Swiss-Prot protein existence level 1. Catalyzes the deamination of adenosine to inosine at the wobble position 34 of tRNA(Arg2). Essential for cell viability. From Escherichia coli (strain K12).
   9146..9625    -  CDS            tadA: TADA_ECOLI - Also known as yfhC. Experimental evidence at protein level: Swiss-Prot protein existence level 1. Catalyzes the deamination of adenosine to inosine at the wobble position 34 of tRNA(Arg2). Essential for cell viability. From Escherichia coli (strain K12).
  10316..10390   -  CDS            HST (fragment): HSTC_ARATH - Also known as HPT2, VTE2-2. Experimental evidence at protein level: Swiss-Prot protein existence level 1. Involved in the synthesis of plastoquinone-9. Can use both homogentisic acid and 2,5-dihydroxyphenylacetic acid gamma-lactone as prenyl acceptors, and solanesyl diphosphate > farnesyl diphosphate > geranylgeranyl diphosphate >> phytyl diphosphate as prenyl donors. Do not catalyze the decardoxylation of homogentisate uncoupled from prenylation. From Arabidopsis thaliana (Mouse-ear cress).
  10656..10739   -  CDS            HST (fragment): HSTC_ARATH - Also known as HPT2, VTE2-2. Experimental evidence at protein level: Swiss-Prot protein existence level 1. Involved in the synthesis of plastoquinone-9. Can use both homogentisic acid and 2,5-dihydroxyphenylacetic acid gamma-lactone as prenyl acceptors, and solanesyl diphosphate > farnesyl diphosphate > geranylgeranyl diphosphate >> phytyl diphosphate as prenyl donors. Do not catalyze the decardoxylation of homogentisate uncoupled from prenylation. From Arabidopsis thaliana (Mouse-ear cress).
  10891..11262   -  CDS            HST (fragment): HSTC_ARATH - Also known as HPT2, VTE2-2. Experimental evidence at protein level: Swiss-Prot protein existence level 1. Involved in the synthesis of plastoquinone-9. Can use both homogentisic acid and 2,5-dihydroxyphenylacetic acid gamma-lactone as prenyl acceptors, and solanesyl diphosphate > farnesyl diphosphate > geranylgeranyl diphosphate >> phytyl diphosphate as prenyl donors. Do not catalyze the decardoxylation of homogentisate uncoupled from prenylation. From Arabidopsis thaliana (Mouse-ear cress).
  11632..11731   +  misc_feature   bom (fragment): basis of mobility region from pBR322
  11737..11894   -  CDS            lacZα (fragment): LacZα fragment of β-galactosidase; lacZ fragment
  11891..11947   +  misc_feature   MCS: pUC18/19 multiple cloning site
  11982..12004   -  protein_bind   lac operator (fragment): The lac repressor binds to the lac operator to inhibit transcription in E. coli. This inhibition can be relieved by adding lactose or isopropyl-β-D-thiogalactopyranoside (IPTG). lac repressor encoded by lacI
  12008..12038   -  promoter       lac promoter: promoter for the E. coli lac operon
  12053..12074   -  protein_bind   CAP binding site: CAP binding activates transcription in the presence of cAMP. E. coli catabolite activator protein
  12087..12129   -  CDS            lacI (fragment): lac repressor; lacI; The lac repressor binds to the lac operator to inhibit transcription in E. coli. This inhibition can be relieved by adding lactose or isopropyl-β-D-thiogalactopyranoside (IPTG).
  12155..12222   +  misc_RNA       tracrRNA (fragment): trans-activating CRISPR RNA for the Streptococcus pyogenes CRISPR/Cas9 system
  12353..12377   +  misc_feature   RB T-DNA repeat: right border repeat from nopaline C58 T-DNA
  12474..13105   +  rep_origin     oriV: incP origin of replication
  13196..13300   +  promoter       AmpR promoter: bla
  13301..14095   +  CDS            KanR: aminoglycoside phosphotransferase; aphA-3; confers resistance to kanamycin
  14393..14981   +  rep_origin     ori: high-copy-number ColE1/pMB1/pBR322/pUC origin of replication
  15317..16462   +  CDS            trfA: TRFA_ECOLX - Experimental evidence at protein level: Swiss-Prot protein existence level 1. Also involved in plasmid copy number control, promoting intermolecular coupling of protein bound iterons at oriV, which inhibits replication initiation. From Escherichia coli.
  16611..16635   +  misc_feature   LB T-DNA repeat: left border repeat from nopaline C58 T-DNA
>Addgene plasmid #184884 | pECNUS1 | addgene full sequence | sequence record 437893 | Addgene NGS Result
TGCCGAATTCGGATCCGGAGTTCTAGAATGTCGCGGAACAAATTTTAAAACTAAATCCTAAATTTTTCTA
ATTTTGTTGCCAATAGTGGATATGTGGGCCGTATAGAAGGAATCTATTGAAGGCCCAAACCCATACTGAC
GAGCCCAAAGGTTCGTTTTGCGTTTTATGTTTCGGTTCGATGCCAACGCCACATTCTGAGCTAGGCAAAA
AACAAACGTGTCTTTGAATAGACTCCTCTCGTTAACACATGCAGCGGCTGCATGGTGACGCCATTAACAC
GTGGCCTACAATTGCATGATGTCTCCATTGACACGTGACTTCTCGTCTCCTTTCTTAATATATCTAACAA
ACACTCCTACCTCTTCCAAAATATATACACATCTTTTTGATCAATCTCTCATTCAAAATCTCATTCTCTC
TAGTAAACAAGAACAAAAAAATGGCGGATACAGCTAGAGGAACCCATCACGATATCATCGGCAGAGATCA
GTACCCGATGATGGGCCGAGATCGTGACCAGTACCAGATGTCCGGACGAGGATCTGACTACTCCAAGTCT
AGGCAGATTGCTAAAGCTGCAACTGCTGTCACAGCTGGTGGTTCCCTCCTTGTTCTCTCCAGCCTTACCC
TTGTTGGAACTGTCATAGCTTTGACTGTTGCAACACCTCTGCTCGTTATCTTCAGCCCAATCCTTGTCCC
GGCTCTCATCACAGTTGCACTCCTCATCACCGGTTTTCTTTCCTCTGGAGGGTTTGGCATTGCCGCTATA
ACCGTTTTCTCTTGGATTTACAAGTAAGCACACATTTATCATCTTACTTCATAATTTTGTGCAATATGTG
CATGCATGTGTTGAGCCAGTAGCTTTGGATCAATTTTTTTGGTCGAATAACAAATGTAACAATAAGAAAT
TGCAAATTCTAGGGAACATTTGGTTAACTAAATACGAAATTTGACCTAGCTAGCTTGAATGTGTCTGTGT
ATATCATCTATATAGGTAAAATGCTTGGTATGATACCTATTGATTGTGAATAGGTACGCAACGGGAGAGC
ACCCACAGGGATCAGACAAGTTGGACAGTGCAAGGATGAAGTTGGGAAGCAAAGCTCAGGATCTGAAAGA
CAGAGCTCAGTACTACGGACAGCAACATACTGGTGGGGAACATGACCGTGACCGTACTCGTGGTGGCCAG
CACACTACTATGAGCGAGCTGATTAAGGAGAACATGCACATGAAGCTGTACATGGAGGGCACCGTGAACA
ACCACCACTTCAAGTGCACATCCGAGGGCGAAGGCAAGCCCTACGAGGGCACCCAGACCATGAGAATCAA
GGTGGTCGAGGGCGGCCCTCTCCCCTTCGCCTTCGACATCCTGGCTACCAGCTTCATGTACGGCAGCAGA
ACCTTCATCAACCACACCCAGGGCATCCCCGACTTCTTTAAGCAGTCCTTCCCTGAGGGCTTCACATGGG
AGAGAGTCACCACATACGAAGATGGGGGCGTGCTGACCGCTACCCAGGACACCAGCCTCCAGGACGGCTG
CCTCATCTACAACGTCAAGATCAGAGGGGTGAACTTCCCATCCAACGGCCCTGTGATGCAGAAGAAAACA
CTCGGCTGGGAGGCCAACACCGAGATGCTGTACCCCGCTGACGGCGGCCTGGAAGGCAGAAGCGACATGG
CCCTGAAGCTCGTGGGCGGGGGCCACCTGATCTGCAACTTCAAGACCACATACAGATCCAAGAAACCCGC
TAAGAACCTCAAGATGCCCGGCGTCTACTATGTGGACCACAGACTGGAAAGAATCAAGGAGGCCGACAAA
GAAACCTACGTCGAGCAGCACGAGGTGGCTGTGGCCAGATACTGCGACCTCCCTAGCAAACTGGGGCACA
AGTGAGCTTACCCCACTGATGTCATCGTCATAGTCCAATAACTCCAATGTCGGGGAGTTAGTTTATGAGG
AATAAAGTGTTTAGAATTTGATCAGGGGGAGATAATAAAAGCCGAGTTTGAATCTTTTTGTTATAAGTAA
TGTTTATGTGTGTTTCTATATGTTGTCAAATGGTACCATGTTTTTTTTCCTCTCTTTTTGTAACTTGCAA
GTGTTGTGTTGTACTTTATTTGGCTTCTTTGTAAGTTGGTAACGGTGGTCTATATATGGAAAAGGTCTTG
TTTTGTTAAACTTATGTTAGTTAACTGGATTCGTCTTTAACCACAAAAAGTTTTCAATAAGCTACAAATT
TAGACACGCAAGCCGATGCAGTCATTAGTACATATATTTATTGCAAGTGATTACATGGCAACCCAAACTT
CAAAAACAGTAGGTTGCTCCATTTAGTCGCTGCAAGAATTCAAGCTTGGAGGAACCGCAACGTTGAAGGA
GCCACTCAGCCGCGGGTTTCTGGAGTTTAATGAGCTAAGCACATACGTCAGAAACCATTATTGCGCGTTC
AAAAGTCGCCTAAGGTCACTATCAGCTAGCAAATATTTCTTGTCAAAATGCTCCACTGACGTTCCATAAA
TTCCCCTCGGTATCCAATTAGAGTCTCATATTCACTCTCAATCCAAATAATCTGCACCGGATCTGGATCG
TTTCGCATGTCTCCTGAAAGAAGGCCTGCTGATATTAGAAGGGCTACTGAGGCTGATATGCCTGCTGTGT
GCACTATTGTGAATCATTACATTGAGACTTCTACTGTGAATTTCAGGACTGAGCCTCAAGAACCACAAGA
GTGGACTGATGATCTTGTGAGGCTTAGAGAGAGGTATCCTTGGCTTGTTGCTGAAGTGGATGGTGAAGTG
GCTGGTATTGCTTATGCTGGTCCTTGGAAGGCTAGGAATGCTTACGATTGGACTGCTGAGTCTACTGTTT
ACGTGTCTCCTAGGCATCAAAGAACTGGTCTTGGATCTACTCTTTACACTCATCTTTTGAAGTCTTTGGA
GGCTCAGGGTTTCAAGTCTGTGGTTGCTGTGATTGGACTTCCTAATGATCCTTCTGTGAGGATGCATGAG
GCTCTTGGTTATGCTCCTAGGGGAATGCTTAGAGCTGCTGGTTTCAAACATGGAAATTGGCATGATGTGG
GATTCTGGCAGCTTGATTTCTCTCTTCCTGTTCCTCCTAGACCTGTTCTTCCTGTGACTGAGATTTGAGC
GGGACTCTGGATCTAGAGTCAAGCAGATCGTTCAAACATTTGGCAATAAAGTTTCTTAAGATTGAATCCT
GTTGCCGGTCTTGCGATGATTATCATATAATTTCTGTTGAATTACGTTAAGCATGTAATAATTAACATGT
AATGCATGACGTTATTTATGAGATGGGTTTTTATGATTAGAGTCCCGCAATTATACATTTAATACGCGAT
AGAAAACAAAATATAGCGCGCAAACTAGGATAAATTATCGCGCGCGGTGTCATCTATGTTACTAGATCCG
CTACTAGAATTCGAGCTCAGCGTTGTCAATCAATTGGCAAGTCATAAAATGCATTAAAAAATATTTTCAT
ACTCAACTACAAATCCATGAGTATAACTATAATTATAAAGCAATGATTAGAATCTGACAAGGATTCTGGA
AAATTACATAAAGGAAAGTTCATAAATGTCTAAAACACAAGAGGACATACTTGTATTCAGTAACATTTGC
AGCTTTTCTAGGTCTGAAAATATATTTGTTGCCTAGTGAATAAGCATAATGGTACAACTACAAGTGTTTT
ACTCCTCATATTAACTTCGGTCATTAGAGGCCACGATTTGACACATTTTTACTCAAAACAAAATGTTTGC
ATATCTCTTATAATTTCAAATTCAACACACAACAAATAAGAGAAAAAACAAATAATATTAATTTGAGAAT
GAACAAAAGGACCATATCATTCATTAACTCTTCTCCATCCATTTCCATTTCACAGTTCGATAGCGAAAAC
CGAATAAAAAACACAGTAAATTACAAGCACAACAAATGGTACAAGAAAAACAGTTTTCCCAATGCCATAA
TACTCAAACTCAGTAGGATTCTGGTGTGTGCGCAATGAAACTGATGCATTGAACTTGACGAACGTTGTCG
AAACCGATGATACGAACGAAAGCAAGCTCACTTCTTCTTCTTAGCCTGTCCAGCCTTCTTGGTAGCAGCT
GGCCTCTTGCCACCATCTCCTCCAAGCTGAGAAAGATCGATTCTTGTCTCGTAAAGTCCGGTGATAGACT
GGTGGATAAGGGTAGCATCAAGAACCTCCTTGGTAGATCTGTAAACTTTTCTATCGATGGTGGTATCGAA
GTACTTGAAAGCTCTTGGAGCACCAAGGTTGGTAAGGGTGAAAAGGTGGATGATGTTCTCAGCCTGCTCT
CTGATTGGCTTATCTCTGTGCTTGTTGTAAGCAGAAAGAACCTTATCAAGGTTAGCATCAGCAAGGATAA
CTCTCTTAGAGAACTCAGAGATTTGCTCGATGATCTCATCAAGGTAGTGCTTGTGCTGCTCAACGAAAAG
CTGCTTCTGCTCGTTATCCTCTGGAGATCCCTTCAACTTCTCGTAGTGAGAAGCAAGGTAAAGGAAGTTA
ACGTACTTAGATGGAAGAGCAAGCTCGTTTCCCTTCTGAAGAAATCTAGCAGAAGCAAGCATTCTCTTTC
TTCCGTTCTCAAGCTCGAAAAGAGAGTACTTTGGCAACTTGATGATAAGATCCTTCTTAACCTCCTTGTA
TCCCTTAGCCTCAAGGAAATCGATTGGGTTCTTCTCGAAAGAAGAACGCTCCATGATGGTGATTCCAAGA
AGCTCCTTAACAGACTTCAACTTCTTAGACTTTCCCTTCTCAACCTTAGCAACAACAAGAACAGAGTAAG
CAACGGTTGGAGAAACGAATCCTCCGTACTTCTTTGGGTCCCAATCCTTCTTTCTAGCGATCAACTTATC
AGAGTTTCTCTTTGGTCTGATAGACTCCTTAGAGAATCCTCCGGTCTGAACCTCGGTTTTCTTAACGATG
TTAACCTGTGGCATAGAAAGAACCTTTCTAACGGTAGCGAAATCTCTTCCCTTATCCCAAACGATCTCTC
CTGTCTCTCCGTTTGTCTCGATAAGTGGTCTTTTTCTGATCTCTCCGTTAGCAAGGGTGATCTCGGTCTT
GAAGAAGTTCATGATGTTAGAGTAGAAGAAGTACTTAGCGGTAGCCTTTCCGATCTCCTGCTCAGACTTA
GCGATCATCTTTCTAACATCGTAAACCTTGTAATCTCCGTAAACGAACTCAGACTCCAACTTTGGGTACT
TCTTGATAAGAGCGGTTCCAACAACAGCGTTAAGGTAAGCATCGTGAGCGTGGTGGTAGTTGTTGATCTC
TCTAACCTTGTAGAACTGGAAATCCTTTCTGAAATCAGAAACCAACTTAGACTTCAAGGTGATAACCTTA
ACCTCTCTGATCAACTTATCGTTCTCATCGTACTTGGTGTTCATACGAGAATCAAGGATCTGAGCAACGT
GCTTGGTGATCTGTCTGGTTTCAACAAGCTGTCTCTTGATGAATCCAGCCTTATCAAGCTCAGAAAGTCC
TCCTCTCTCAGCCTTGGTAAGGTTATCGAACTTTCTCTGGGTGATCAACTTAGCGTTAAGAAGCTGTCTC
CAGTAGTTCTTCATCTTCTTAACAACCTCCTCAGATGGAACGTTATCAGACTTTCCTCTGTTCTTATCAG
AACGGGTAAGAACCTTGTTATCGATAGAATCATCCTTCAAGAAAGACTGTGGAACGATGTGATCAACATC
GTAATCAGAAAGTCTGTTGATGTCAAGCTCCTGATCAACGTACATATCTCTTCCGTTCTGAAGGTAGTAA
AGGTACAACTTCTCGTTCTGAAGCTGGGTGTTCTCAACTGGGTGCTCCTTCAAGATTTGAGATCCAAGCT
CCTTGATTCCCTCCTCGATTCTCTTCATTCTCTCACGAGAGTTCTTCTGTCCCTTCTGGGTGGTCTGGTT
CTCTCTAGCCATCTCGATAACGATGTTCTCTGGCTTGTGTCTACCCATAACCTTAACAAGCTCATCAACA
ACCTTAACGGTCTGAAGGATTCCCTTCTTGATAGCTGGAGATCCAGCAAGGTTAGCGATGTGCTCGTGAA
GAGAATCTCCCTGTCCAGAAACCTGAGCCTTCTGGATGTCCTCCTTGAAGGTAAGAGAATCATCGTGGAT
AAGCTGCATGAAGTTTCTGTTAGCGAATCCATCAGACTTCAAGAAATCAAGGATGGTCTTTCCAGACTGC
TTATCTCTGATTCCGTTGATCAACTTACGAGAAAGTCTACCCCATCCGGTGTATCTTCTTCTCTTCAACT
GCTTCATAACCTTATCATCGAAAAGGTGAGCGTAGGTCTTGAGTCTCTCCTCGATCATCTCTCTATCCTC
GAAAAGGGTAAGGGTAAGAACGATGTCCTCAAGGATGTCCTCGTTCTCCTCGTTATCAAGGAAATCCTTA
TCCTTGATGATCTTCAAAAGATCGTGGTAGGTTCCAAGAGAAGCGTTGAATCTATCCTCAACTCCAGAGA
TTTCAACAGAATCGAAGCACTCGATCTTCTTGAAGTAATCCTCCTTCAACTGCTTAACGGTAACCTTTCT
GTTGGTCTTGAAAAGAAGATCAACGATAGCCTTCTTCTGCTCTCCAGAAAGGAAAGCTGGCTTTCTCATT
CCCTCGGTAACGTACTTAACCTTGGTAAGCTCGTTGTAAACGGTGAAGTACTCGTAAAGAAGAGAGTGCT
TTGGAAGAACCTTCTCGTTTGGAAGGTTCTTATCGAAGTTGGTCATTCTCTCGATGAAAGACTGAGCAGA
AGCTCCCTTATCAACAACCTGCACATCAACAAATTTTGGTCATATATTAGAAAAGTTATAAATTAAAATA
TACACACTTATAAACTACAGAAAAGCAATTGCTATATACTACATTCTTTTATTTTGAAAAAAATATTTGA
AATATTATATTACTACTAATTAATGATAATTATTATATATATATCAAAGGTAGAAGCAGAAACTTACCTC
CTCGAAGTTCCAAGGGGTGATTGTCTCCTCAGACTTTCTGGTCATCCAAGCGAAACGAGAGTTTCCTCTA
GCAAGTGGTCCAACGTAGTATGGGATTCTGAAGGTAAGGATCTTCTCGATCTTCTCTCTGTTATCCTTCA
AGAATGGGTAGAAATCCTCCTGTCTACGAAGGATAGCGTGAAGCTCTCCAAGGTGGATCTGGTGTGGGAT
AGATCCGTTATCGAAGGTTCTCTGCTTTCTAAGAAGATCCTCTCTGTTCAACTTAACAAGAAGCTCCTCG
GTTCCATCCATCTTCTCAAGGATTGGCTTGATGAACTTGTAGAACTCCTCCTGAGAAGCTCCTCCATCGA
TGTATCCAGCGTATCCGTTCTTAGACTGATCGAAGAAGATTTCCTTGTACTTCTCTGGAAGCTGCTGTCT
AACAAGAGCCTTCAAAAGGGTAAGATCCTGGTGGTGCTCATCGTATCTCTTGATCATAGAAGCAGAAAGT
GGAGCCTTGGTGATCTCGGTGTTAACTCTAAGGATGTCAGAAAGAAGGATAGCATCAGAAAGGTTCTTAG
CAGCAAGGAAAAGATCAGCGTACTGATCTCCGATCTGAGCAAGAAGGTTATCAAGATCATCATCGTAGGT
ATCCTTAGAAAGCTGCAACTTAGCATCCTCAGCAAGATCGAAGTTAGACTTGAAGTTTGGGGTAAGTCCA
AGAGAAAGAGCGATAAGGTTTCCGAAAAGTCCGTTCTTCTTCTCTCCTGGAAGCTGAGCGATAAGGTTCT
CAAGTCTACGAGACTTAGAAAGTCTAGCAGAAAGGATAGCCTTAGCATCAACTCCAGAAGCGTTGATTGG
GTTCTCCTCGAAAAGCTGGTTGTAGGTCTGAACAAGCTGGATGAACAACTTATCAACATCAGAGTTATCT
GGGTTAAGATCTCCCTCGATAAGGAAGTGTCCTCTGAACTTGATCATGTGAGCAAGAGCAAGGTAGATAA
GTCTAAGATCAGCCTTATCGGTAGAATCAACCAACTTCTTTCTAAGGTGGTAGATGGTTGGGTACTTCTC
GTGGTAAGCAACCTCATCAACGATGTTTCCGAAGATTGGGTGTCTCTCGTGCTTCTTATCCTCCTCAACA
AGGAAAGACTCCTCAAGTCTGTGGAAGAAAGAATCATCAACCTTAGCCATCTCGTTAGAGAAGATTTCCT
GAAGGTAGCAGATTCTGTTCTTTCTTCTGGTGTATCTTCTTCTAGCGGTTCTCTTCAATCTGGTAGCCTC
AGCGGTTTCTCCAGAATCGAAAAGAAGAGCACCGATAAGGTTCTTCTTGATAGAGTGTCTATCGGTGTTT
CCAAGAACCTTGAACTTCTTAGATGGAACCTTGTACTCATCGGTGATAACAGCCCATCCAACAGAGTTGG
TTCCGATGGCAAGTCCGATAGAGTACTTCTTGTCGCTGCCGCCAGAGCTGCCACCCGACGATTCTGGCGT
CGCGCTCTCCGAGGTTCCCGGTGTCTCCGAACCAGAGGATCCCCCTGACGAGCCTCCAGAATCCGTGGAG
GACTGGGCCTTCTTCTGAGCATTGAACACCTGCCTCGGCATGCGAAAAAAGTAGCAAAGCAGAGCGGCAC
ACTCGTCCGCAAGAATGCCTTCTGTTATCTCAACTCTGTGATTCATCCCGGGGTAATGAAGCACGTCCAT
CAGAGATCCTGCCGCCCCGGTTTTGGCGTTGCGAACTCCAAAAACCACGCGTCCGATCCGGCTATGAATC
ATAGCACCAGCACACATAACGCAAGGCTCGAACGTGACATAGAGTGTTGCGTCAATAAGCCTATAGTTCT
GCATAACCAGCCCTCCCTGCCTCAAAGCCATAATCTCTGCGTGCGCCGTAGGGTCGTGCAATCCGATTGC
CCTATTCCAGCCTTCGCCAATCACCCTATTGTTCAACACCAGGACTGCGCCAACAGGAACCTCGCGTTCG
TCTCTGGCCCGCTTAGCCAGAGTCAGGGCGTGTCTCATCCAGTACTCATGGGAGAATTCAACCTCGGAAG
ATCCGCCGCTAGACCCACCAGACGACTCTGGTGTCGCCGACTCCGACGTGCCTGGAGTCTCAGAACCTGA
CGACCCCCCGGAGCTGCCACCAGAATCCGTCGATGACTGTGCCTTCTTCTGCGCTTTGATTTCTTGTCTC
CGCATCCGGAAGAAGTCGGAAAGCAGAGCCGCGCATTCATCCGCCAAAATACCCTCGGTGATTTCCACCC
TGTGGTTCATGCCAGGATGGTGCAAAACGTCCATAAGGCTACCTGCTGCGCCTGTTTTTGCATCCCTAGC
GCCGAACACGACGCGCCCAATGCGGGAATGAATCATTGCGCCCGCGCACATGACACACGGCTCGAGAGTC
ACATAAAGAGTAGCGTCTATCAAGCGATAGTTCTGCATCACCAGACCCCCCTGTCTAAGAGCCATAATCT
CAGCATGTGCTGTTGGATCGTGTCTGCCTATCGGCCGATTCCACCCCTCTCCGATAACGCGGTTATTGTG
CACAAGCACAGCCCCCACCGGAACTTCCCGCTCGTCCCACGCTCTCTTGGCCAACGTCAAAGCGTGCCGC
ATCCAATACTCGTGGGAAAACTCAACTTCTGACATTGGCTGTGGTGAGAGAAACAGAGCGTGAGCTCAAA
TACACAAGTACGAAATCAGAGTTATGAGAGAGGATTTGGAGAAAGAAGATCACCTGAAGATCGTTTGCGT
CGCGCGAATGAGAGAGACGGCAGAGAAAACGAGAAGCTTTAAGAGGACGAACAAAAACCCTAATGTCACT
CCTTTTATATAGATGAGAAATTTAGGGTTTGGGCTCTAATGGAGCTGTCTACATGGGCTTTCATTTCTTT
ATCCAGTAAAGAACCGGTTTAACAGGTTCCCTGGTTTATACGTGGTTTTAGCCGGTTAACTTACGGAATA
TTATTTTTATCTTAAGTTACACAAATTACATCATTAATAGTAAAACAAAATTTTATGGTGCAATTTAAGT
TTTTATGATGAGTGAAATTCGAATAATATACAAATATTTTACTGTTTAGGTTTCCCTAAACCTACTTTTA
GATATGTAAATTAAACATTTTTTTTTTTTTGGTTAGAACCAAGTCAGTGATCATAGAACTCAAAAAGCTG
GTGTTTCAATTGGTACAAGCATTTTTATTGCAAGATATAAAAATTCAGAAGGACATATCCTTGATGTATG
TACATGAAGGAACCGATTTTGACTCCAAGCTACAAAGAAGAAGAAGAATGATATACAAAGAAAACTGCAT
ATCCTCACCATGAAATTGAAAGCTAGAGGAAGGGGAATAACAGATACTCTGCGTAGAAGAGATTCCATAT
AAACCGATAATATCCTGAGATAGCTTCCTGCAATAATCAAATGTTTCTACACTCCGTTAGATATACACTC
CATTGATGTTCCGTGATAACGAGTTTATGTTTGTACAAAAGTATTTTACCTTGGTGTAGTTTGCTTTTTC
TAGTACCCATGTCTACCAAAGATCAACAACAAAGATATTAGAGATTAATGAATTTGGCAGTGTCAAATGC
AGAAACTAAAGCATATAGTTATGAAGTTCTTGTGCATTATCTCAAAAGTATGTAAGAGATATAAGAGTAT
CTCATAATGCTTTACCTGGAAAATTAAGCCTGAAGCCAAGATCACATGTGCAGGAATCATCAAGCTACCT
CTAAAAACCTGTTCATTGTTAAAGGATAAGAGGGTTGGTCTTTTCAAAGCTGCATACTGAGGAAAGTAAC
AATATCGCAACAAAAATAAATTGGTGGCGATAGTTTATCAAGCTTCTACATGCAGTAATGGTGTTCGTGC
TTTAATTAACCGAAATAGTTAAGACGGAAATAGATGAATTCACCTGAGGCATGTAGAAAGCTAGTGATAT
GGCTGAAACATAATTTACTAGCAGAAGTCCAGAACCGAGGAATGCAATGTTTCTCACTCCAAGTTTTGTT
GCCAGGGTTGATATTTGGAACCTATTCAAGATCAATCAAAGGCATGATTAACTAAACATGCTTGAACAAA
CACATAAAGACAATATATCAAACGGAGCTGGTTAAACATTGTCTTTGACTGTCAAATGGATTGAGCCAAA
GAGCGGAAAGAAAATGGTTATGCGTGCAGTTACTTACTTTCGATCTCCTTCAACATCAGGAAGGTCCTTT
GTAATAGCAATGACCAGTGCAAACAGTGTCACAAAAGATGTGATGAACGCCACAGGTGCACTGCAAATAG
CGAATCAAAAGTTGAGTAATATATCTACTCACGATTATGGGGAGCTCCTTACGAATTCCCATGGGGAGCA
TCTTCATTCTTAAGATATGAAGATAATCTTCAAAAGGCCCCTGGGAATCTGAAAGAAGAGAAGCAGGCCC
ATTTATATGGGAAAGAACAATAGTATTTCTTATATAGGCCCATTTAAGTTGAAAACAATCTTCAAAAGTC
CCACATCGCTTAGATAAGAAAACGAAGCTGAGTTTATATACAGCTAGAGTCGAAGTAGTGATTGTGAGAC
CGTCACAGCTTGTCTGTAAGCGGATGCCGGGAGCAGACAAGCCCGTCAGGGCGCGTCAGCGGGTGTTGGC
GGGTGTCGGGGCTGGCTTAACTATGCGGCATCAGAGCAGATTGTACTGAGAGTGCACCATATGCGGTGTG
AAATACCGCACAGATGCGTAAGGAGAAAATACCGCATCAGGCGCCATTCGCCATTCAGGCTGCGCAACTG
TTGGGAAGGGCGATCGGTGCGGGCCTCTTCGCTATTACGCCAGCTGGCGAAAGGGGGATGTGCTGCAAGG
CGATTAAGTTGGGTAACGCCAGGGTTTTCCCAGTCACGACGTTGTAAAACGACGGCCAGTGAATTCGAGC
TCGGTACCCGGGGATCCTCTAGAGTCGACCTGCAGGCATGCAAGCTTGGCGTAATCATGGTCATAGCTGT
TTCCTGTGTGAAATTGTTATCCGCTCACAATTCCACACAACATACGAGCCGGAAGCATAAAGTGTAAAGC
CTGGGGTGCCTAATGAGTGAGCTAACTCACATTAATTGCGTTGCGCTCACTGCCCGCTTTCCAGTCGGGA
AACCTGTCGTGCCAGCTGCGGTCTCAGTTTAAGAGCTATGCTGGAAACAGCATAGCAAGTTTAAATAAGG
CTAGTCCGTTATCAACTTGAAAAAGTGGCACCGAGTCGGTGCTTTTTTTTGCAAAATTTTCCAGATCGAT
TTCTTCTTCCTCTGTTCTTCGGCGTTCAATTTCTGGGGTCGCTCAGAGAGGATGCACATGTGACCGAGGG
ACACGAAGTGATCCGTTTAAACTATCAGTGTTTGACAGGATATATTGGCGGGTAAACCTAAGAGAAAAGA
GCGTTTATTAGAATAATCGGATATTTAAAAGGGCGTGAAAAGGTTTATCCGTTCGTCCATTTGTATGTGC
CAGCCGCCTTTGCGACGCTCACCGGGCTGGTTGCCCTCGCCGCTGGGCTGGCGGCCGTCTATGGCCCTGC
AAACGCGCCAGAAACGCCGTCGAAGCCGTGTGCGAGACACCGCGGCCGCCGGCGTTGTGGATACCTCGCG
GAAAACTTGGCCCTCACTGACAGATGAGGGGCGGACGTTGACACTTGAGGGGCCGACTCACCCGGCGCGG
CGTTGACAGATGAGGGGCAGGCTCGATTTCGGCCGGCGACGTGGAGCTGGCCAGCCTCGCAAATCGGCGA
AAACGCCTGATTTTACGCGAGTTTCCCACAGATGATGTGGACAAGCCTGGGGATAAGTGCCCTGCGGTAT
TGACACTTGAGGGGCGCGACTACTGACAGATGAGGGGCGCGATCCTTGACACTTGAGGGGCAGAGTGCTG
ACAGATGAGGGGCGCACCTATTGACATTTGAGGGGCTGTCCACAGGCAGAAAATCCAGCATTTGCAAGGG
TTTCCGCCCGTTTTTCGGCCACCGCTAACCTGTCTTTTAACCTGCTTTTAAACCAATATTTATAAACCTT
GTTTTTAACCAGGGCTGCGCCCTGTGCGCGTGACCGCGCACGCCGAAGGGGGGTGCCCCCCCTTCTCGAA
CCCTCCCGGCCCGCTAACGCGGGCCTCCCATCCCCCCAGGGGCTGCGCCCCTCGGCCGCGAACGGCCTCA
CCCCAAAAATGGCAGCGCTGGCCAATTCCCGAGTGCGCGGAACCCCTATTTGTTTATTTTTCTAAATACA
TTCAAATATGTATCCGCTCATGAGACAATAACCCTGATAAATGCTTCAATAATATTGAAAAAGGAAGAGT
ATGGCTAAAATGAGAATATCACCGGAATTGAAAAAACTGATCGAAAAATACCGCTGCGTAAAAGATACGG
AAGGAATGTCTCCTGCTAAGGTATATAAGCTGGTGGGAGAAAATGAAAACCTATATTTAAAAATGACGGA
CAGCCGGTATAAAGGGACCACCTATGATGTGGAACGGGAAAAGGACATGATGCTATGGCTGGAAGGAAAG
CTGCCTGTTCCAAAGGTCCTGCACTTTGAACGGCATGATGGCTGGAGCAATCTGCTCATGAGTGAGGCCG
ATGGCGTCCTTTGCTCGGAAGAGTATGAAGATGAACAAAGCCCTGAAAAGATTATCGAGCTGTATGCGGA
GTGCATCAGGCTCTTTCACTCCATCGACATATCGGATTGTCCCTATACGAATAGCTTAGACAGCCGCTTA
GCCGAATTGGATTACTTACTGAATAACGATCTGGCCGATGTGGATTGCGAAAACTGGGAAGAGGACACTC
CATTTAAAGATCCGCGCGAGCTGTATGATTTTTTAAAGACGGAAAAGCCCGAAGAGGAACTTGTCTTTTC
CCACGGCGACCTGGGAGACAGCAACATCTTTGTGAAAGATGGCAAAGTAAGTGGCTTTATTGATCTTGGG
AGAAGCGGCAGGGCGGACAAGTGGTATGACATTGCCTTCTGCGTCCGGTCGCTCAGGGAGGATATCGGGG
AAGAACAGTATGTCGAGCTATTTTTTGACTTACTGGGGATCAAGCCTGATTGGGAGAAAATAAAATATTA
TATTTTACTGGATGAATTGTTTTAGCTGTCAGACCAAGTTTACTCATATATACTTTAGATTGATTTAAAA
CTTCATTTTTAATTTAAAAGGATCTAGGTGAAGATCCTTTTTGATAATCTCATGACCAAAATCCCTTAAC
GTGAGTTTTCGTCTGTCAGACCAAGTTTACTCATATATACTTTAGATTGATTTAAAACTTCATTTTTAAT
TTAAAAGGATCTAGGTGAAGATCCTTTTTGATAATCTCATGACCAAAATCCCTTAACGTGAGTTTTCGTT
CCACTGAGCGTCAGACCCCGTAGAAAAGATCAAAGGATCTTCTTGAGATCCTTTTTTTCTGCGCGTAATC
TGCTGCTTGCAAACAAAAAAACCACCGCTACCAGCGGTGGTTTGTTTGCCGGATCAAGAGCTACCAACTC
TTTTTCCGAAGGTAACTGGCTTCAGCAGAGCGCAGATACCAAATACTGTTCTTCTAGTGTAGCCGTAGTT
AGGCCACCACTTCAAGAACTCTGTAGCACCGCCTACATACCTCGCTCTGCTAATCCTGTTACCAGTGGCT
GCTGCCAGTGGCGATAAGTCGTGTCTTACCGGGTTGGACTCAAGACGATAGTTACCGGATAAGGCGCAGC
GGTCGGGCTGAACGGGGGGTTCGTGCACACAGCCCAGCTTGGAGCGAACGACCTACACCGAACTGAGATA
CCTACAGCGTGAGCTATGAGAAAGCGCCACGCTTCCCGAAGGGAGAAAGGCGGACAGGTATCCGGTAAGC
GGCAGGGTCGGAACAGGAGAGCGCACGAGGGAGCTTCCAGGGGGAAACGCCTGGTATCTTTATAGTCCTG
TCGGGTTTCGCCACCTCTGACTTGAGCGTCGATTTTTGTGATGCTCGTCAGGGGGGCGGAGCCTATGGAA
AAACGCCAGCAACGCGGCCTTTTTACGGTTCCTGGCAGATCCTAGATGTGGCGCAACGATGCCGGCGACA
AGCAGGAGCGCACCGACTTCTTCCGCATCAAGTGTTTTGGCTCTCAGGCCGAGGCCCACGGCAAGTATTT
GGGCAAGGGGTCGCTGGTATTCGTGCAGGGCAAGATTCGGAATACCAAGTACGAGAAGGACGGCCAGACG
GTCTACGGGACCGACTTCATTGCCGATAAGGTGGATTATCTGGACACCAAGGCACCAGGCGGGTCAAATC
AGGAATAAGGGCACATTGCCCCGGCGTGAGTCGGGGCAATCCCGCAAGGAGGGTGAATGAATCGGACGTT
TGACCGGAAGGCATACAGGCAAGAACTGATCGACGCGGGGTTTTCCGCCGAGGATGCCGAAACCATCGCA
AGCCGCACCGTCATGCGTGCGCCCCGCGAAACCTTCCAGTCCGTCGGCTCGATGGTCCAGCAAGCTACGG
CCAAGATCGAGCGCGACAGCGTGCAACTGGCTCCCCCTGCCCTGCCCGCGCCATCGGCCGCCGTGGAGCG
TTCGCGTCGTCTTGAACAGGAGGCGGCAGGTTTGGCGAAGTCGATGACCATCGACACGCGAGGAACTATG
ACGACCAAGAAGCGAAAAACCGCCGGCGAGGACCTGGCAAAACAGGTCAGCGAGGCCAAGCAGGCCGCGT
TGCTGAAACACACGAAGCAGCAGATCAAGGAAATGCAGCTTTCCTTGTTCGATATTGCGCCGTGGCCGGA
CACGATGCGAGCGATGCCAAACGACACGGCCCGCTCTGCCCTGTTCACCACGCGCAACAAGAAAATCCCG
CGCGAGGCGCTGCAAAACAAGGTCATTTTCCACGTCAACAAGGACGTGAAGATCACCTACACCGGCGTCG
AGCTGCGGGCCGACGATGACGAACTGGTGTGGCAGCAGGTGTTGGAGTACGCGAAGCGCACCCCTATCGG
CGAGCCGATCACCTTCACGTTCTACGAGCTTTGCCAGGACCTGGGCTGGTCGATCAATGGCCGGTATTAC
ACGAAGGCCGAGGAATGCCTGTCGCGCCTACAGGCGACGGCGATGGGCTTCACGTCCGACCGCGTTGGGC
ACCTGGAATCGGTGTCGCTGCTGCACCGCTTCCGCGTCCTGGACCGTGGCAAGAAAACGTCCCGTTGCCA
GGTCCTGATCGACGAGGAAATCGTCGTGCTGTTTGCTGGCGACCACTACACGAAATTCATATGGGAGAAG
TACCGCAAGCTGTCGCCGACGGCCCGACGGATGTTCGACTATTTCAGCTCGCACCGGGAGCCGTACCCGC
TCAAGCTGGAAACCTTCCGCCTCATGTGCGGATCGGATTCCACCCGCGTGAAGAAGTGGCGCGAGCAGGT
CGGCGAAGCCTGCGAAGAGTTGCGAGGCAGCGGCCTGGTGGAACACGCCTGGGTCAATGATGACCTGGTG
CATTGCAAACGCTAGGGCCTTGTGGGGTCAGTTCCGGCTGGGGGTTCAGCAGCCCCTGCTCGGATCTGTT
GGACCGGACAGTAGTCATGGTTGATGGGCTGCCTGTATCGAGTGGTGATTTTGTGCCGAGCTGCCGGTCG
GGGAGCTGTTGGCTGGCTGGTGGCAGGATATATTGTGGTGTAAACAAATTGACGCTTAGACAACTTAATA
ACACATTGCGGACGTTTTTAATGTACTGGGGTTGAACACTCTG
